>Addgene plasmid #129767 | K560GFP_17NL | addgene full sequence | sequence record 263589 | Addgene NGS Result
GAGACCACAACGGTTTCCCTCTAGAAATAATTTTGTTTAACTTTAAGAAGGAGATATACATATGAGCGCA
GAACGAGAAATTCCAGCCGAGGACAGCATCAAAGTGGTCTGCCGATTCCGACCGCTGAACGACAGCGAAG
AGAAGGCCGGCTCCAAGTTCGTGGTCAAGTTCCCCAACAATGTGGAGGAGAACTGCATATCCATAGCGGG
CAAGGTGTATTTGTTCGACAAGGTCTTCAAACCGAATGCATCCCAGGAAAAGGTCTACAATGAGGCGGCC
AAGTCCATTGTTACGGATGTCCTGGCCGGGTACAATGGAACGATATTCGCATACGGTCAGACGTCCTCCG
GAAAAACGCATACGATGGAGGGCGTGATCGGGGACTCCGTAAAACAGGGTATCATACCTAGGATCGTCAA
CGACATTTTCAATCACATCTACGCGATGGAGGTGAACCTGGAGTTTCACATCAAGGTCTCCTACTACGAG
ATCTACATGGACAAGATTCGAGATCTGTTGGACGTCTCCAAGGTGAACCTTAGTGTGCACGAGGATAAGA
ACCGGGTGCCGTACGTCAAGGGCGCTACGGAACGGTTCGTCTCGTCGCCGGAGGATGTTTTCGAGGTGAT
CGAGGAGGGCAAATCCAATCGTCACATCGCTGTGACAAACATGAACGAGCATTCTTCGCGATCCCACTCA
GTATTCCTTATCAATGTGAAGCAGGAGAACCTGGAGAACCAGAAGAAACTATCCGGCAAACTCTACCTGG
TGGATTTGGCCGGATCCGAGAAGGTTTCCAAGACTGGAGCGGAGGGAACCGTTCTTGATGAAGCCAAGAA
CATCAACAAGTCGCTGTCGGCCTTGGGCAACGTAATTTCTGCCCTGGCGGACGGAAACAAAACGCACATC
CCCTACCGTGATTCCAAGCTAACGCGCATCCTGCAGGAGTCGCTGGGAGGCAACGCACGCACAACCATCG
TCATCTGCTGCTCTCCAGCCAGTTTCAACGAATCTGAAACGAAGTCAACGCTGGACTTCGGTCGTAGAGC
CAAGACAGTGAAGAACGTGGTCTGCGTTAACGAGGAGCTTACTGATGCTCTAGCCGAGGAATGGAAGCGA
CGCTATGAAAAGGAGAAGGAAAAGAACGCCCGACTAAAGGGTAAGGTGGAGAAGCTTGAGATCGAGCTTG
CGCGCTGGAGAGCGGGTGAAACTGTTAAGGCGGAGGAGCAAATCAACATGGAGGATCTCATGGAGGCAAG
CACGCCCAACCTGGAAGTGGAGGCAGCACAGACGGCGGCGGCCGAGGCCGCTTTGGCCGCCCAGCGAACG
GCTCTCGCCAATATGTCCGCATCGGTTGCCGTGAACGAGCAGGCCAGGCTGGCTACAGAGTGCGAGCGTC
TCTACCAGCAGCTGGACGACAAGGATGAGGAGATCAATCAGCAGAGCCAGTACGCCGAGCAGCTCAAGGA
GCAGGTGATGGAGCAGGAGGAACTCATCGCTAACGCTCGGCGTGAGTATGAGACTTTGCAGTCGGAGATG
GCGCGAATTCAACAGGAGAACGAGTCCGCCAAGGAAGAGGTTAAGGAGGTGCTCCAAGCTCTCGAAGAGC
TGACTGTAAACTACGACCAGAAATCCCAGGAGATCGATAACAAGAACAAGGATATCGATGCCCTCAACGA
GGAGCTGCAGCAGAAGCAGTCTGTGTTCAACGCCGCCTCCACAGAGCTACAGCAGCTCAAGATGCTTGTT
CCGCGTGGGCCCGTGCACCGCCTAGGGGATCCACCGGTCGCCACCATGGTGAGCAAGGGCGAGGAGCTGT
TCACCGGGGTGGTGCCCATCCTGGTCGAGCTGGACGGCGACGTAAACGGCCACAAGTTCAGCGTGTCCGG
CGAGGGCGAGGGCGATGCCACCTACGGCAAGCTGACCCTGAAGTTCATCTGCACCACCGGCAAGCTGCCC
GTGCCCTGGCCCACCCTCGTGACCACCCTGACCTACGGCGTGCAGTGCTTCAGCCGCTACCCCGACCACA
TGAAGCAGCACGACTTCTTCAAGTCCGCCATGCCCGAAGGCTACGTCCAGGAGCGCACCATCTTCTTCAA
GGACGACGGCAACTACAAGACCCGCGCCGAGGTGAAGTTCGAGGGCGACACCCTGGTGAACCGCATCGAG
CTGAAGGGCATCGACTTCAAGGAGGACGGCAACATCCTGGGGCACAAGCTGGAGTACAACTACAACAGCC
ACAACGTCTATATCATGGCCGACAAGCAGAAGAACGGCATCAAGGTGAACTTCAAGATCCGCCACAACAT
CGAGGACGGCAGCGTGCAGCTCGCCGACCACTACCAGCAGAACACCCCCATCGGCGACGGCCCCGTGCTG
CTGCCCGACAACCACTACCTGAGCACCCAGTCCGCCCTGAGCAAAGACCCCAACGAGAAGCGCGATCACA
TGGTCCTGCTGGAGTTCGTGACCGCCGCCGGGATCACTCTCGGCATGGACGAGCTGTACAAGCTCGAGAG
CCATCATCATCATCATCACTAAGCGGCCGCACTCGATCGAGCACCACCACCACCACCACTGAGATCCGGC
TGCTAACAAAGCCCGAAAGGAAGCTGAGTTGGCTGCTGCCACCGCTGAGCAATAACTAGCATAACCCCTT
GGGGCCTCTAAACGGGTCTTGAGGGGTTTTTTGCTGAAAGGAGGAACTATATCCGGATTGGCGAATGGG
[124 nt withheld, positions 2730-2853]
C
[91 nt withheld, positions 2855-2945]
A
[49 nt withheld, positions 2947-2995]
CCTTTGACGTTGGAGTCCACGTTCTTT
[37 nt withheld, positions 3023-3059]
ACCCTATCTCGGTCTATTCTTTTGATTTATAAGGGATTTTGCCGATTTCGGCCTATTGGTTAAAAAATGA
GCTGATTTAACAAAAATTTAACGCGAATTTTAACAAAATATTAACGCTTACAATTTAGGTGGCACTTTTC
GGGGAAATGTGCGCGGAACCCCTATTTGTTTATTTTTCTAAATACATTCAAATATGTATCCGCTCATGAG
ACAATAACCCTGATAAATGCTTCAATAATATTGAAAAAGGAAGAGTATGAGTATTCAACATTTCCGTGTC
GCCCTTATTCCCTTTTTTGCGGCATTTTGCCTTCCTGTTTTTGCTCACCCAGAAACGCTGGTGAAAGTAA
AAGATGCTGAAGATCAGTTGGGTGCACGAGTGGGTTACATCGAACTGGATCTCAACAGCGGTAAGATCCT
TGAGAGTTTTCGCCCCGAAGAACGTTTTCCAATGATGAGCACTTTTAAAGTTCTGCTATGTGGCGCGGTA
TTATCCCGTATTGACGCCGGGCAAGAGCAACTCGGTCGCCGCATACACTATTCTCAGAATGACTTGGTTG
AGTACTCACCAGTCACAGAAAAGCATCTTACGGATGGCATGACAGTAAGAGAATTATGCAGTGCTGCCAT
AACCATGAGTGATAACACTGCGGCCAACTTACTTCTGACAACGATCGGAGGACCGAAGGAGCTAACCGCT
TTTTTGCACAACATGGGGGATCATGTAACTCGCCTTGATCGTTGGGAACCGGAGCTGAATGAAGCCATAC
CAAACGACGAGCGTGACACCACGATGCCTGCAGCAATGGCAACAACGTTGCGCAAACTATTAACTGGCGA
ACTACTTACTCTAGCTTCCCGGCAACAATTAATAGACTGGATGGAGGCGGATAAAGTTGCAGGACCACTT
CTGCGCTCGGCCCTTCCGGCTGGCTGGTTTATTGCTGATAAATCTGGAGCCGGTGAGCGTGGGTCTCGCG
GTATCATTGCAGCACTGGGGCCAGATGGTAAGCCCTCCCGTATCGTAGTTATCTACACGACGGGGAGTCA
GGCAACTATGGATGAACGAAATAGACAGATCGCTGAGATAGGTGCCTCACTGATTAAGCATTGGTAACTG
TCAGACCAAGTTTACTCATATATACTTTAGATTGATTTAAAACTTCATTTTTAATTTAAAAGGATCTAGG
TGAAGATCCTTTTTGATAATCTCATGACCAAAATCCCTTAACGTGAGTTTTCGTTCCACTGAGCGTCAGA
CCCCGTAGAAAAGATCAAAGGATCTTCTTGAGATCCTTTTTTTCTGCGCGTAATCTGCTGCTTGCAAACA
AAAAAACCACCGCTACCAGCGGTGGTTTGTTTGCCGGATCAAGAGCTACCAACTCTTTTTCCGAAGGTAA
CTGGCTTCAGCAGAGCGCAGATACCAAATACTGTCCTTCTAGTGTAGCCGTAGTTAGGCCACCACTTCAA
GAACTCTGTAGCACCGCCTACATACCTCGCTCTGCTAATCCTGTTACCAGTGGCTGCTGCCAGTGGCGAT
AAGTCGTGTCTTACCGGGTTGGACTCAAGACGATAGTTACCGGATAAGGCGCAGCGGTCGGGCTGAACGG
GGGGTTCGTGCACACAGCCCAGCTTGGAGCGAACGACCTACACCGAACTGAGATACCTACAGCGTGAGCT
ATGAGAAAGCGCCACGCTTCCCGAAGGGAGAAAGGCGGACAGGTATCCGGTAAGCGGCAGGGTCGGAACA
GGAGAGCGCACGAGGGAGCTTCCAGGGGGAAACGCCTGGTATCTTTATAGTCCTGTCGGGTTTCGCCACC
TCTGACTTGAGCGTCGATTTTTGTGATGCTCGTCAGGGGGGCGGAGCCTATGGAAAAACGCCAGCAACGC
GGCCTTTTTACGGTTCCTGGCCTTTTGCTGGCCTTTTGCTCACATGTTCTTTCCTGCGTTATCCCCTGAT
TCTGTGGATAACCGTATTACCGCCTTTGAGTGAGCTGATACCGCTCGCCGCAGCCGAACGACCGAGCGCA
GCGAGTCAGTGAGCGAGGAAGCGGAAGAGCGCCTGATGCGGTATTTTCTCCTTACGCATCTGTGCGGTAT
TTCACACCGCAATGGTGCACTCTCAGTACAATCTGCTCTGATGCCGCATAGTTAAGCCAGTATACACTCC
GCTATCGCTACGTGACTGGGTCATGGCTGCGCCCCGACACCCGCCAACACCCGCTGACGCGCCCTGACGG
GCTTGTCTGCTCCCGGCATCCGCTTACAGACAAGCTGTGACCGTCTCCGGGAGCTGCATGTGTCAGAGGT
TTTCACCGTCATCACCGAAACGCGCGAGGCAGCTGCGGTAAAGCTCATCAGCGTGGTCGTGAAGCGATTC
ACAGATGTCTGCCTGTTCATCCGCGTCCAGCTCGTTGAGTTTCTCCAGAAGCGTTAATGTCTGGCTTCTG
ATAAAGCGGGCCATGTTAAGGGCGGTTTTTTCCTGTTTGGTCACTGATGCCTCCGTGTAAGGGGGATTTC
TGTTCATGGGGGTAATGATACCGATGAAACGAGAGAGGATGCTCACGATACGGGTTACTGATGATGAACA
TGCCCGGTTACTGGAACGTTGTGAGGGTAAACAACTGGCGGTATGGATGCGGCGGGACCAGAGAAAAATC
ACTCAGGGTCAATGCCAGCGCTTCGTTAATACAGATGTAGGTGTTCCACAGGGTAGCCAGCAGCATCCTG
CGATGCAGATCCGGAACATAATGGTGCAGGGCGCTGACTTCCGCGTTTCCAGACTTTACGAAACACGGAA
ACCGAAGACCATTCATGTTGTTGCTCAGGTCGCAGACGTTTTGCAGCAGCAGTCGCTTCACGTTCGCTCG
CGTATCGGTGATTCATTCTGCTAACCAGTAAGGCAACCCCGCCAGCCTAGCCGGGTCCTCAACGACAGGA
GCACGATCATGCGCACCCGTGGCCAGGACCCAACGCTGCCCGAGATCTCGATCCCGCGAAATTAATACGA
CTCACTATAGG
Features (pLannotate 1.2.2; 15 found; start..end, strand, type, name):
     32..54      +  RBS            RBS: efficient ribosome binding site from bacteriophage T7 gene 10 (Olins and Rangwala, 1989)
     62..1741    +  CDS            Khc (fragment): KINH_DROME - Also known as kin. Experimental evidence at protein level: Swiss-Prot protein existence level 1. Kinesin is a microtubule-associated force-producing protein that may play a role in organelle transport. Milt and Miro form an essential protein complex that links Khc to mitochondria for light chain-independent, anterograde transport of mitochondria. From Drosophila melanogaster (Fruit fly).
   1796..2512    +  CDS            EGFP: EGFP is a basic (constitutively fluorescent) green fluorescent protein published in 1996, derived from Aequorea victoria. It is reported to be a rapidly-maturing weak dimer with moderate acid sensitivity.
   2522..2538    +  CDS            capTEV™ (fragment): composite tag for in vivo biotinylation, TEV protease cleavage, and 6xHis tagging
   2562..2579    +  CDS            9xHis (fragment): 9xHis affinity tag
   2589..2638    +  CDS            SET1 (fragment): solubility-enhancement tag derived from T7 phage gene 10B
   2646..2693    +  terminator     T7 terminator: transcription terminator for bacteriophage T7 RNA polymerase
   2730..3158    +  rep_origin     f1 ori (sequence partly withheld): f1 bacteriophage origin of replication; arrow indicates direction of (+) strand synthesis
   3211..3315    +  promoter       AmpR promoter: bla
   3316..4176    +  CDS            AmpR: β-lactamase; bla; confers resistance to ampicillin, carbenicillin, and related antibiotics
   4347..4935    +  rep_origin     ori: high-copy-number ColE1/pMB1/pBR322/pUC origin of replication
   5121..5260    -  misc_feature   bom: basis of mobility region from pBR322
   5362..5553    -  CDS            rop: Rop protein, which maintains plasmids at low copy number; rop
   5570..5950    +  CDS            YPB1_ECOLX: Protein predicted: Swiss-Prot protein existence level 4. From Escherichia coli.
   6062..6080    +  promoter       T7 promoter: promoter for bacteriophage T7 RNA polymerase
