[The description below was written by a language model from this plasmid's Addgene catalogue record and pLannotate feature annotations shown in this document.]
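Description:
K560GFP_17NL is a pET-based bacterial expression plasmid of about 6.1 kb that produces a truncated, fluorescently tagged Drosophila melanogaster kinesin-1 heavy chain (Khc). It is maintained in E. coli under ampicillin selection through the AmpR β-lactamase gene. It replicates from a ColE1/pBR322-type origin accompanied by the bom region and the rop gene, which is consistent with its listing as low copy. An f1 phage origin is also present.

The expression cassette is a standard T7 arrangement. A T7 promoter, annotated at the end of the linearised record and so lying immediately upstream of the cassette on the circular plasmid, and the phage gene 10 ribosome binding site drive a single open reading frame that ends at a T7 terminator. Expression therefore requires a host supplying T7 RNA polymerase, and the depositing lab uses a DE3 lysogen strain for protein production.

The open reading frame encodes the Khc motor domain, neck linker and part of the coiled coil, nominally truncated at residue 560. The depositor notes that by the reference numbering the truncation follows residue 557, with no functional consequence. A three-residue DAL insertion before A345 lengthens the neck linker, and the "17NL" in the name presumably refers to the resulting linker length. EGFP and a histidine tag are fused at the C terminus. The short "capTEV", "9xHis" and "SET1" fragments in the automated annotation probably reflect linker, His-tag and residual vector sequence rather than complete functional tags.

The purified protein is intended for motility assays, where the His tag allows affinity purification and EGFP allows the motor to be visualised, so that the effects of the extended neck linker on motor behaviour can be examined.
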