Addgene plasmid #129767: K560GFP_17NL
Purpose: Expresses Drosophila Kinesin-1 with extended neck linker (DAL insert) truncated at 560 and GFP tagged for motility assays
Depositing lab: William Hancock. Depositing organization: Pennsylvania State University.
Backbone
  Vector backbone: pET
  Vector type: Bacterial Expression
Growth in bacteria
  Bacterial resistance: Ampicillin, 100 μg/mL
  Growth temperature: 37°C
  Growth strain: DH5alpha
  Growth instructions: Depositing lab uses BL21(DE3) for protein expression.
  Copy number: Low Copy
Gene/Insert
  Gene/Insert name: KHC (alt name: kinesin-1)
  Species: D. melanogaster (fly)
  Mutation: DAL insert before A345
  Entrez Gene: Khc (a.k.a. Dmel_CG7765, 2R6, CG7765, DK, DKH, Dm KHC, DmK, DmKHC, Dmel\CG7765, Dmkin, KHC, KIF 5A, KIF5, KIF5B, KIN, Kif5, Kin, Kin-1, Kinesin, Kinesin-1, khc, kin, kinesin, kinesin-1, l(2)W12, l(2)k13219, l(2)k13314, l(2R)W12, pgs)
  Tag / fusion protein: GFP and His6 (C terminal on backbone)
  Cloning method: Unknown
Terms and licenses: Academic/Nonprofit Terms; Industry Terms: Not Available to Industry
Depositor comments: Numbering differs compared to NCBI entry for Khc (NM_057242.5) in that truncation follows residue 557. This difference does not impact the function of the plasmid.
How to cite: K560GFP_17NL was a gift from William Hancock (Addgene plasmid # 129767 ; http://n2t.net/addgene:129767 ; RRID:Addgene_129767)
